Addgene plasmid #223037: rag2:CPSF6_CE_pISceI
Purpose: Express CPSF6 gene in mesenchymal lineage of Zebrafish.
Depositing lab: Alejandro Gutierrez. Depositing organization: Boston Children's Hospital. Publication: A methyltransferase-independent role for METTL1 in tRNA aminoacylation and oncogenic transformation. Ali RH, Orellana EA, Lee SH, Chae YC, Chen Y, Clauwaert J, Kennedy AL, Gutierrez AE, Papke DJ, Valenzuela M, Silverman B, Falzetta A, Ficarro SB, Marto JA, Fletcher CDM, Perez-Atayde A, Alcindor T, Shimamura A, Prensner JR, Gregory RI, Gutierrez A. Mol Cell. 2025 Mar 6;85(5):948-961.e11. doi: 10.1016/j.molcel.2025.01.003. Epub 2025 Jan 31. PubMed 39892392.
Backbone
  Vector backbone: Rag2 plasmid
  Backbone size w/o insert (bp): 12500
  Vector type: Express the insert(gene) in mesenchymal lineage of Zebrafish.
Growth in bacteria
  Bacterial resistance: Ampicillin, 100 μg/mL
  Growth temperature: 37°C
  Growth strain: NEB Stable
  Copy number: Low Copy
Gene/Insert
  Gene/Insert name: CPSF6
  Species: H. sapiens (human)
  Insert size (bp): 1653
  Entrez Gene: CPSF6 (a.k.a. CFIM, CFIM68, CFIM72, HPBRII-4, HPBRII-7)
  Promoter: Rag2
  Cloning method: Restriction Enzyme; 5′ cloning site BamHi (unknown if destroyed); 3′ cloning site Clai (unknown if destroyed)
  Sequencing primers: 5′ CTGTGGTAAAGCCATGGTTG
Terms and licenses: Academic/Nonprofit Terms; Industry Terms: Not Available to Industry
How to cite: rag2:CPSF6_CE_pISceI was a gift from Alejandro Gutierrez (Addgene plasmid # 223037 ; http://n2t.net/addgene:223037 ; RRID:Addgene_223037)
