[The description below was written by a language model from this plasmid's Addgene catalogue record and pLannotate feature annotations shown in this document.]
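Description:
rag2:CPSF6_CE_pISceI is a zebrafish transgenesis plasmid of about 12.6 kb, built on a pBluescript-type "Rag2 plasmid" backbone and intended to express human CPSF6 in the mesenchymal lineage of zebrafish. It is propagated in E. coli under ampicillin selection (AmpR with its own promoter) from a ColE1/pUC-type origin. The annotation describes this origin as high-copy, but the catalogue lists the plasmid as low copy and names a recombination-tolerant growth strain. Typical phagemid remnants are also present: an f1 origin, lacZα and lac promoter/operator fragments, flanking T3 and T7 promoters, and pieces of the pBluescript polylinker.

The payload is the 1,653 bp human CPSF6 coding sequence, which encodes the 68 kDa cleavage factor Im subunit involved in mRNA 3′ end processing. It was cloned by restriction enzymes between BamHI and ClaI sites. The catalogue gives Rag2 as the promoter. The feature table does not annotate it, but roughly 5 kb of unannotated sequence lies upstream of the CDS, which is where such a promoter would be expected. SV40 polyadenylation signals follow the gene. A second, oppositely oriented cassette carries EGFP, preceded by about 1 kb of unannotated sequence. The record does not say which promoter drives EGFP or what the reporter is for, although it could plausibly mark transgenic animals. The "pISceI" in the name suggests I-SceI meganuclease sites for meganuclease-assisted genomic integration after embryo injection, but no such sites are annotated, and the meaning of "CE" is not explained. The associated publication concerns oncogenic transformation, consistent with use in testing CPSF6 in zebrafish tumour models.
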