Features (pLannotate 1.2.2; 22 found; start..end, strand, type, name):
   5077..6729    +  CDS            CPSF6: CPSF6_HUMAN - Also known as CFIM68 From Homo sapiens (Human).
   6742..6876    -  polyA_signal   SV40 poly(A) signal: SV40 polyadenylation signal
   6897..7031    -  polyA_signal   SV40 poly(A) signal: SV40 polyadenylation signal
   7054..7137    -  CDS            large T antigen (fragment): large T antigen from SV40 (simian virus 40)
   7153..7285    +  polyA_signal   SV40 poly(A) signal: SV40 polyadenylation signal
   7290..7307    +  promoter       T7 promoter (fragment): promoter for bacteriophage T7 RNA polymerase
   7336..8052    -  CDS            EGFP: EGFP is a basic (constitutively fluorescent) green fluorescent protein published in 1996, derived from Aequorea victoria. It is reported to be a rapidly-maturing weak dimer with moderate acid sensitivity.
   9139..9222    -  CDS            large T antigen (fragment): large T antigen from SV40 (simian virus 40)
   9233..9255    -  misc_feature   MCS (fragment): pBluescript multiple cloning site
   9274..9295    -  misc_feature   MCS (fragment): pBluescript multiple cloning site
   9304..9322    -  promoter       T7 promoter: promoter for bacteriophage T7 RNA polymerase
   9330..9485    +  CDS            lacZα (fragment): LacZα fragment of β-galactosidase; lacZ fragment
   9516..9944    -  rep_origin     f1 ori (sequence partly withheld): f1 bacteriophage origin of replication; arrow indicates direction of (+) strand synthesis
   9971..10075   +  promoter       AmpR promoter: bla
  10076..10936   +  CDS            AmpR: β-lactamase; bla; confers resistance to ampicillin, carbenicillin, and related antibiotics
  11107..11695   +  rep_origin     ori: high-copy-number ColE1/pMB1/pBR322/pUC origin of replication
  11878..11970   +  CDS            lacI (fragment): lac repressor; lacI; The lac repressor binds to the lac operator to inhibit transcription in E. coli. This inhibition can be relieved by adding lactose or isopropyl-β-D-thiogalactopyranoside (IPTG).
  11983..12004   +  protein_bind   CAP binding site: CAP binding activates transcription in the presence of cAMP. E. coli catabolite activator protein
  12019..12049   +  promoter       lac promoter: promoter for the E. coli lac operon
  12053..12075   +  protein_bind   lac operator (fragment): The lac repressor binds to the lac operator to inhibit transcription in E. coli. This inhibition can be relieved by adding lactose or isopropyl-β-D-thiogalactopyranoside (IPTG). lac repressor encoded by lacI
  12118..12136   +  promoter       T3 promoter: promoter for bacteriophage T3 RNA polymerase
  12149..12168   -  misc_feature   MCS (fragment): pBluescript multiple cloning site
>Addgene plasmid #223037 | rag2:CPSF6_CE_pISceI | addgene full sequence | sequence record 443760 | Addgene NGS Result
GCACTCGTGGTTACGGGTTTTTGTTTTGCACTCTTGCACACACATCTCTCGGCCTCCAAAACAAACACAC
AACTGCACGAGGGCTCGAAGCCCCCACCGAAAAACAAAAACATTATGCTAATGAGGAAGGCACAGCTGTT
CCCTTCTTCACTCTCTCTCTCGTTCTTTCAACAACAGTCGCCTAATTTCTCTCGTTCCTTTAAAGAGCCG
CCAAGCAGAAACAGTTAATGCAAATATAAGCCTGCGGGAAATAAGGAGAATTTTTACAAAATCCGAGCTT
CCCCTCCTGCCAAAATGTGATGTGTGACTCACGCATTCGATATTTGGTGTAATGAGAGTGAATCATTCTG
CTCCACACCGAACCCGATGCCACAGACCACTCAGATGCACACCGAGGAGACTATTTTAACAGCACATTAC
ATCCAGACTGTCACAGATGCATTACCAAGAGTGTGATTTCAGTGTCGAATGCAGGTCTTAAAGGAAAATC
TGTTGCGATTGCATGTGCGCTAACTAGACACGACCAACGAATGGGAACAATCTGTGAAATATTATACAAT
CACAGGCAATTAAAAGATGTTTAAAGTTCAATTTAGTTTTAATTAATATGTTATATAAAACTAATCTGTT
TTAAATGTATATTTATGATTTTAGCTTTAGCTAGCCTCTTGACCAGCAGCTGAAGTGTCCGGCAAGTACC
TAAAAGGGAGACCACATGGGAAAGCTAGGTTGCTCCCGGAAGAGGTGTTAGTAAACCAGCAGGTCTACCT
GTGGTCTGTGTGGGTCCTAATGCCCCAGTATAAACCAGCAGGTCAACCTGTGGTCTGTGTGGGTCCTAAT
GCCCCAGTATATTGATGGAGACTCTATACTGCTCGGTGAGCTCCATCTTTCGGATAAGATGTTAAAACAA
GGTCCCGACTCTCTGTGGTGGTAAAAAATTCCCAGGATGTCCTTCCTACCCTGGCATCCTGGACAAATTT
GCTCACTGTCCTCTGTCCATCATGGCCTCCTAACCATCCCCATATCATAATTGGCTTTATCACTCTAGCT
GGGGCCGAAATCGCATACTTCCATTTTATGAGGTACGCTAAAATCAGTATGCGAGCCAAGTAATATGTCC
GAATACTTCCGGCGAGATTCTAGAGTGTGCATTCGATGCACGCTACGCTATTCCATGATGCCCCGTGAGA
GAATTCTTGAATCGGAGAGAAGCAACGCAACTCATGCGGGTAGGTTACGTGACGATGACATATTGGCGGA
TGTAGTACGTCCAAGTTCCATTCATACTGCTCACATTCATATTTTATAGAATGTTCTTTTCCCACAGCCA
AGTAGTAAGTTTAAATTCAAATACAGTACCTACTAAGTAGTAGTAGACGGTTTCGGACGCAGCCCCTGTC
TCCTCTCCACCAATATACTGGTGTGTAGTGTGCGGTCTGGTGCAATATGGCTGCCATCGCGTCATCCAGG
TGGATGCTGCACACTGGTGGTTGATGAGGAGATTTTGCCCAAAAAAGTGTTTTGAGTTTCCAGAAAAGCG
CGATATAAATGTAAGGAATTATCATTAGCTTATTATAATGGAACTTTCTGGATAACTTGTGCCAGAGCTA
GGGGCCATTAAAACTTTGCCCTGGGGTACCTCAGGGAGCTGCAAGGAAGTGCTATAGGGCTAATGAAATG
TTTGGGGGAAAAAAAAAAATTTTATAAGTAAAAATAAAACTAAAATAATTAATAATTTCATTGTTGAAAA
TTATAGTAAAATTGATAAACAAGATAAGCAGCATTAGTATAAAAAACTAAAAACAAACGTAATTTAAAAT
AATTAAATTGTTTTAAATAAATTATACAAAATAATGTTTACAACGACACGGTGGTGCAGTAGGTAGTGCT
GTCGCCAGCAAAGCAAGAAGGTCGCTGGTTCGAGCCTCAGCTGGATCACTTGATGTTTCTGTGTGGAGCA
TTCGCGTGCGTTTAACCCCAGATTAATAAAGAGACTAAGCCGAAAAGAAAATAAATGTATGAAAATGTTT
ACGTAAAATGTAAATAAATGCATGATTAATAAAATATATGAATTTTAAAGATTGAGGTAGAATTGTTTTA
TTATTCACACATTTGGTTATTTTTAATCAGTGACAACTTGTGATGCTCTTTATATTGTTTATTACGCTAC
TTTGAATATTCAGTCTCAAATTGCATGTAAATACGACTTCAAAGCAGAATTAGTTTAATTTAATTGCCTG
TAAACAGTGTTGTACTTTGATGGTGATTGTCTGATAATAATATGATTTCACTATTTAAAATTTGAAAAAA
AAAAATCTGAAAAATACTCACCGGCCACTTTATTAGGTACACCTGTCTAACTGCTTGTTAACGTAAATTT
CTAATCAGCCAATCACCAGGCAGCAACTCAGTGCATTTAGGCATGTAGACATGGTCAAGACGATCTGCTG
CAGTTCAAAGCGAGCATCAGAATGGAGAAGCAAGGTGATTTAAGTGACTTTAAACGTGACGTGTTTGTTG
GTGCCAGACGGGCTGGTCTGAGTATTTCAGAAACTGCTGATTTACTGGGGTTTTCACACACAAACATCTC
TGGGGTTTACAGAGAATGGTCCAAAAAAAGATAATATCCAGTGAGCGGCAGTTCTGTGGGGGCAAATGTC
TTGTTGATGCCAGAGGTCAGAGGAGAATGGCCTGACTGGTTCCAGCTGATAGAAAGGCAACAGTAATTCA
AATAACCACTCGTTAGAACTGAGGCATGCAGAAGAGCACCTTTGAACACAACATGTCGAACCTTGAGGCG
GGTGGGCTACAGCAGCTCAAGACCACATCGGGTGCCACTCCTGTCAGCTAAGAACAGGAAACTGAGGCTA
CAATTCGCACAGGCTCAACATAAGTAGACAATAGAAGATTGAACATTATGTTGCCTGGTCAGATGGATAC
ATTCTACCTTGTATCAACAGTTCAGGCTGGTGATGGTGGTGTAATGGTGTGGGGGATATATTCTTGGCAC
ACTTTGGGCCCATTAGTACCAATTAACCATCGTGTCAACGCCACAGCCTAACTGAGTATTGTTGCTGACC
ATGTTCATTTCTTTTTGACCACAGTGTACCCATCTTCTGATGGCTACTTCCTGCAGGATAATGCACCATG
TCATAAAGCGTGAATGATCTCAGACTGGTTTCTTGAACATGACAATGAGTTCACTGTGCTCGAATGACCT
CCACAGTCACCAGATCTCAATCCAATAGAGCGCCTTTGGGGTGTGGTAGAATGGAAGATTCGCATCCTGG
ATGTGCAGCCGACAAATCTGCATGATGCTAGCATGTCAATATGGACCAAAATCTCTGAGGAATTTTCCAG
TACCTGGTTGAAATGCAAAAGGAAGGGAATCTATGCTAAGGCAAAAAGAGGTCCAACCCAGTACTAGTGG
GGTGTACATAATAAAGTGGCCGGTGAGTGTATATTGTTAAGGATATCTAGATAATCCAAATAATTTACAG
CACTATTTAAAAAAAAAACTTTATGTCACCAAGTCTGCATTTATTTGATCACAATTACAGTCGAAAAAGC
AATATCGGGATACATTGTTTCCATTTAAAATAACTATATTATATTTTAAATATTTTTGACAATGTTATTT
CTTTAATGCCAAAGCTAAATTGTATTCAATCTGAATTTTAGTGTCACATGATCCTTCAGAAAATATTAAC
ACATTGCTAAAAATGTATATTATTATCAATTTGGATTTTTTTTTTTTTTTTGTATATTAACCTATGCTAT
TGGTTACTATACAAAAGTATTACTGTGAATATATGCATATACAGAACCGTATCAAGCGCGGGGGGTGGTT
GGGTTATGTCCCCATTTGGAAAGACCTGGAAACATTCATAATGACTAAAATTGCACGGAAAAATATAATA
TCTATGAGTATTGCTGATCAGCAGCACAAAACCAGAACTCCATATTAATAAACAGCCAATGATGCAGTGA
GTTTGTGCATGTTTTCATTCAAACTCGTGTGATTGTGCTCAAACACCTGTTGTGAGCAGCAGTTGCAAAC
AGTAAACCTCAAGAGGAGCCAGTCAACCTTCACAAACACTCAACCTCTGGCTCACTCACTAAACAATTCG
CGTTAATATCTAAAATAAAAATTTCCAGCACCAAACAGCTCTCAGATTTCGGAGTACACTGACCAAGAGG
TAAGAAGTAACGTTACATTACTAGGACGACTATTGTAAGACTAGATATGTAATATTTGGAAGCGTACGTG
TTTTAAGTGACATATAGAGTAGAGGAACTGATGGAAATACGATTTGCATAATGTAAAATGATATATATTA
AAATATAGGCTACAGTAGGTAACGTGGTTTACATATAACGTTACTGTGTTAATGTAGTGCTCAGTTACTC
GTGTTGACAGTTATTATTAGTGCTTGCTAATTTGTTTGTTAATGCTTCTCTTGCGTATTTGATTACCTTC
AGGCGAATCTAAAACATATCAGATGTAGAAACGGCAGAAAAATGTTGAAGAAAATACGAGAATAGTAGCT
TTTGGAGCACATAGAAAAGTACATCAGATAAAGCCTACCGTTTAAACGCAGACGCCGCTCTCGCACTGAA
TGCTGGGTACTGTAGTCCTTATATTGTATGCTTAATGTGCGTCTCAACGGGAAACTAGAGTTAGGAAAAC
TACAATTTCCTGTGGAAAATGTTTCTGTTTTCGGGGAAACAGCGAAAGAAAGATATGGTTCCGCGTTTTT
TTCTTACTTTGAATAATAAAATAAGACCTAACTACACACTTCGCTTACTCTTATGCTAATTTGAAGCACT
AGCATTCTTTGATACAATGATAATCATTTAAACATCACAGTTATACTACAAATACTATGGTTAAACTATG
TCTAGTGTAGTGTAACACTATGGTTGCCATTGTTATCTTTAAGTTTAAGTATTATCTGTGGTAAAGCCAT
GGTTGGTTTTTATAAGAGGTAATAAAATTAACATTGTACAATTAAATGACTATAAATTAATGTTTTTTTT
TATTTTTTTTACACAGCTACCTTCAAAAAGGGATCCATGGCGGACGGCGTGGACCACATAGACATTTACG
CGGATGTCGGCGAAGAGTTCAACCAGGAAGCTGAATATGGTGGGCATGATCAGATAGATTTGTATGACGA
TGTCATATCTCCATCTGCAAATAATGGAGATGCCCCAGAAGACCGAGATTACATGGATACTCTCCCACCA
ACTGTTGGTGATGATGTGGGTAAAGGAGCAGCACCAAATGTTGTCTATACATATACTGGAAAGAGAATTG
CATTATATATTGGAAATCTAACATGGTGGACAACAGATGAAGACTTAACTGAAGCAGTTCATTCTTTGGG
AGTAAATGATATTTTGGAGATAAAATTTTTTGAAAATCGGGCAAATGGCCAGTCAAAGGGGTTTGCCCTT
GTTGGTGTTGGATCTGAAGCATCTTCAAAAAAGTTAATGGATCTGTTACCTAAAAGAGAACTTCATGGTC
AGAATCCTGTTGTAACTCCATGCAATAAACAGTTCCTGAGTCAATTTGAAATGCAGTCCAGGAAAACTAC
ACAATCAGGACAAATGTCTGGGGAAGGTAAAGCTGGTCCTCCAGGAGGCAGTTCCCGTGCAGCATTTCCA
CAAGGTGGTAGAGGACGGGGCCGTTTTCCAGGGGCTGTTCCTGGTGGGGACAGATTTCCTGGGCCAGCAG
GACCAGGAGGGCCACCCCCACCTTTTCCAGCTGGACAGACTCCACCACGTCCACCCTTAGGTCCTCCAGG
CCCACCTGGTCCACCAGGTCCTCCACCTCCTGGTCAGGTTCTGCCTCCTCCTCTAGCTGGGCCTCCTAAT
CGAGGAGATCGCCCTCCACCACCAGTTCTTTTTCCTGGACAACCTTTTGGGCAGCCTCCATTGGGTCCAC
TTCCTCCTGGCCCTCCACCTCCAGTTCCAGGCTACGGCCCCCCTCCTGGCCCACCACCTCCACAACAGGG
ACCACCTCCACCTCCAGGCCCCTTTCCACCTCGTCCACCCGGTCCACTTGGGCCACCCCTTACACTAGCT
CCTCCTCCGCATCTTCCTGGACCACCTCCAGGTGCCCCACCGCCAGCTCCGCATGTGAACCCAGCTTTCT
TTCCTCCACCAACTAACAGTGGCATGCCTACATCAGATAGCCGAGGTCCACCACCAACAGATCCATATGG
GCGACCTCCACCATATGATAGGGGTGACTATGGCCCCCCTGGAAGGGAAATGGATACTGCAAGAACGCCA
TTGAGTGAAGCTGAATTTGAAGAAATCATGAATAGAAATAGGGCAATCTCAAGCAGTGCTATTTCGAGAG
CTGTGTCTGATGCCAGTGCTGGTGATTATGGGAGTGCTATTGAGACACTGGTAACTGCAATTTCTTTAAT
TAAACAATCCAAAGTATCTGCTGATGATCGTTGCAAAGTTCTTATTAGTTCTTTGCAAGATTGCCTTCAT
GGAATTGAGTCCAAGTCTTATGGTTCTGGATCAAGACGTGAACGATCAAGAGAGAGGGACCATAGTAGAT
CACGAGAAAAGAGTCGACGTCATAAATCCCGTAGTAGAGACCGTCATGACGATTATTACAGAGAGAGAAG
CAGAGAACGAGAGAGGCACCGGGATCGTGACCGAGACCGTGACCGAGAGCGTGACCGAGAGCGCGAATAT
CGTCATCGTTAGATCGATGATGATCCAGACATGATAAGATACATTGATGAGTTTGGACAAACCACAACTA
GAATGCAGTGAAAAAAATGCTTTATTTGTGAAATTTGTGATGCTATTGCTTTATTTGTAACCATTATAAG
CTGCAATAAACAAGTTAACAACAACAATTCGATGATGATCCAGACATGATAAGATACATTGATGAGTTTG
GACAAACCACAACTAGAATGCAGTGAAAAAAATGCTTTATTTGTGAAATTTGTGATGCTATTGCTTTATT
TGTAACCATTATAAGCTGCAATAAACAAGTTAACAACAACAATTGCATTCATTTTATGTTTCAGGTTCAG
GGGGAGGTGTGGGAGGTTTTTTAAAGCAAGTAAAACCTCTACAAATGTGGTATGGCTGATTATGATCCTC
TAGATCAGATCTCTTGTTTATTGCAGCTTATAATGGTTACAAATAAAGCAATAGCATCACAAATTTCACA
AATAAAGCATTTTTTTCACTGCATTCTAGTTGTGGTTTGTCCAAACTCATCAATGTATCTTATCATGTCT
GGATCTACGTAATACGACTCACTATAGTTCTAGAGGCTCGAGAGGGGCCGCTTTACTTGTACAGCTCGTC
CATGCCGAGAGTGATCCCGGCGGCGGTCACGAACTCCAGCAGGACCATGTGATCGCGCTTCTCGTTGGGG
TCTTTGCTCAGGGCGGACTGGGTGCTCAGGTAGTGGTTGTCGGGCAGCAGCACGGGGCCGTCGCCGATGG
GGGTGTTCTGCTGGTAGTGGTCGGCGAGCTGCACGCTGCCGTCCTCGATGTTGTGGCGGATCTTGAAGTT
CACCTTGATGCCGTTCTTCTGCTTGTCGGCCATGATATAGACGTTGTGGCTGTTGTAGTTGTACTCCAGC
TTGTGCCCCAGGATGTTGCCGTCCTCCTTGAAGTCGATGCCCTTCAGCTCGATGCGGTTCACCAGGGTGT
CGCCCTCGAACTTCACCTCGGCGCGGGTCTTGTAGTTGCCGTCGTCCTTGAAGAAGATGGTGCGCTCCTG
GACGTAGCCTTCGGGCATGGCGGACTTGAAGAAGTCGTGCTGCTTCATGTGGTCGGGGTAGCGGCTGAAG
CACTGCACGCCGTAGGTCAGGGTGGTCACGAGGGTGGGCCAGGGCACGGGCAGCTTGCCGGTGGTGCAGA
TGAACTTCAGGGTCAGCTTGCCGTAGGTGGCATCGCCCTCGCCCTCGCCGGACACGCTGAACTTGTGGCC
GTTTACGTCGCCGTCCAGCTCGACCAGGATGGGCACCACCCCGGTGAACAGCTCTTCGCCCTTGCTCACC
ATGGTCACTGTCTGCTTTGCTGTTGGTCTGGGCTCCTGGGTCACTGGCTTACTAATGGAGTCTTTATGTA
TGAGGACTCTTATCAATTGTTCTTCTATAAAGGTCTGCAGTGTTTCTGTTCGTCCCCTACATGGACACCC
AGAGCCTCCTAAATACAGGAGCCCTGATAACTGCACAAGTGCTCAGATTCCAGCAGGGTGGAAATGAGAT
AAAGTGTGCAGATGGGGAGGGGGACGTGAATGAGAGATTTGAGGGATGAAAAGGATGGATGAACGCATTG
AAAATAGCCCCTTTCACAAAATAATACCAGTAAATTGTCATATAATTAATGACCAGACCTTTACCTGTAA
ATGATGTGATGTTCATATACAGAAGAATGCCAACAATTTACAGATGATTTTACAAATTCTTAATTTTCCT
TTTCTAAATGGATTTGTTCACACATTATCTCTTCAAAGCAATTGAATTTTCTGGAAAAGATTGGCTGTGT
GTGTAAAAGGTGCTACTGAGGAATTTAATGTGACATGGAATGAAGCAAACAGCAGCCTAAGACAGGATGG
CAGGAAAAATGTCACATGTTTAAAATAAGAGTGAAACCAACGACCTGGACTTATAGAGACTGTGTGTCCT
TAGGCAAAGCTCTTGTACAAACAGTGCTTGTGACTGTGAAATTCGGGGTTTGCCTGGATTGTGTTAAATG
TGTGCTTGGATGTATCATAAAAAAGAATCGGTTCTCTGTATTTGACATTTTCTGTAATTTATCTAAAGTT
ACAACTGGCTATGCCTGATTTTTATCACTATTGAATCAATCATTTTAAAGAATGTTAAGTCTGCTGATTT
GGAGAGCTCATTTACATTTATTTTGAATGTCTCTTATTTAACACAACTGATTTAAGCTTTAGATCTGCGA
AGATACGGCCACGGGTGCTCTTGATCCTGTGGCTGATTTTGGACTGTGCTGCTCGCAGCTGCTGATGAAT
CACATACTTCCTCCATTTTCTTCCACTGATTGACTGTTATAATTTCCCTAATTTCCAGGTCAAGGTGCTG
TGCATTGTGGTAATAGATGTGACATGATTGCATTCATTTTATGTTTCAGGTTCAGGGGGAGGTGTGGGAG
GTTTTTTAAAGCAAGTAAAACCTCTACAAATGTGGTATGGCTGATTATGATCCTCTAGATCAGATCCACT
AGTTCTAGAGCGGCCATTACCCTGTTATCCCTAGGCCGCCACCGCGGTGGAGCTCCAATTCGCCCTATAG
TGAGTCGTATTACGCGCGCTCACTGGCCGTCGTTTTACAACGTCGTGACTGGGAAAACCCTGGCGTTACC
CAACTTAATCGCCTTGCAGCACATCCCCCTTTCGCCAGCTGGCGTAATAGCGAAGAGGCCCGCACCGATC
GCCCTTCCCAACAGTTGCGCAGCCTGAATGGCGAATGGAAATTGTAAGCGTTAATATTTTGTTAAAATTC
GCGTTAAATTTTTGTTAAATCAGCTCATTTTTTAACCAATAGGCCGAAATCGGCAAAATCCCTTATAAAT
CAAAAGAATAGACCGAGATAGGGT
[37 nt withheld, positions 9615-9651]
AAAGAACGTGGACTCCAACGTCAAAGG
[49 nt withheld, positions 9679-9727]
T
[91 nt withheld, positions 9729-9819]
G
[124 nt withheld, positions 9821-9944]
CAGGTGGCACTTTTCGGGGAAATGTGCGCGGAACCCCTATTTGTTTATTTTTCTAAATACATTCAAATAT
GTATCCGCTCATGAGACAATAACCCTGATAAATGCTTCAATAATATTGAAAAAGGAAGAGTATGAGTATT
CAACATTTCCGTGTCGCCCTTATTCCCTTTTTTGCGGCATTTTGCCTTCCTGTTTTTGCTCACCCAGAAA
CGCTGGTGAAAGTAAAAGATGCTGAAGATCAGTTGGGTGCACGAGTGGGTTACATCGAACTGGATCTCAA
CAGCGGTAAGATCCTTGAGAGTTTTCGCCCCGAAGAACGTTTTCCAATGATGAGCACTTTTAAAGTTCTG
CTATGTGGCGCGGTATTATCCCGTATTGACGCCGGGCAAGAGCAACTCGGTCGCCGCATACACTATTCTC
AGAATGACTTGGTTGAGTACTCACCAGTCACAGAAAAGCATCTTACGGATGGCATGACAGTAAGAGAATT
ATGCAGTGCTGCCATAACCATGAGTGATAACACTGCGGCCAACTTACTTCTGACAACGATCGGAGGACCG
AAGGAGCTAACCGCTTTTTTGCACAACATGGGGGATCATGTAACTCGCCTTGATCGTTGGGAACCGGAGC
TGAATGAAGCCATACCAAACGACGAGCGTGACACCACGATGCCTGTAGCAATGGCAACAACGTTGCGCAA
ACTATTAACTGGCGAACTACTTACTCTAGCTTCCCGGCAACAATTAATAGACTGGATGGAGGCGGATAAA
GTTGCAGGACCACTTCTGCGCTCGGCCCTTCCGGCTGGCTGGTTTATTGCTGATAAATCTGGAGCCGGTG
AGCGTGGGTCTCGCGGTATCATTGCAGCACTGGGGCCAGATGGTAAGCCCTCCCGTATCGTAGTTATCTA
CACGACGGGGAGTCAGGCAACTATGGATGAACGAAATAGACAGATCGCTGAGATAGGTGCCTCACTGATT
AAGCATTGGTAACTGTCAGACCAAGTTTACTCATATATACTTTAGATTGATTTAAAACTTCATTTTTAAT
TTAAAAGGATCTAGGTGAAGATCCTTTTTGATAATCTCATGACCAAAATCCCTTAACGTGAGTTTTCGTT
CCACTGAGCGTCAGACCCCGTAGAAAAGATCAAAGGATCTTCTTGAGATCCTTTTTTTCTGCGCGTAATC
TGCTGCTTGCAAACAAAAAAACCACCGCTACCAGCGGTGGTTTGTTTGCCGGATCAAGAGCTACCAACTC
TTTTTCCGAAGGTAACTGGCTTCAGCAGAGCGCAGATACCAAATACTGTTCTTCTAGTGTAGCCGTAGTT
AGGCCACCACTTCAAGAACTCTGTAGCACCGCCTACATACCTCGCTCTGCTAATCCTGTTACCAGTGGCT
GCTGCCAGTGGCGATAAGTCGTGTCTTACCGGGTTGGACTCAAGACGATAGTTACCGGATAAGGCGCAGC
GGTCGGGCTGAACGGGGGGTTCGTGCACACAGCCCAGCTTGGAGCGAACGACCTACACCGAACTGAGATA
CCTACAGCGTGAGCTATGAGAAAGCGCCACGCTTCCCGAAGGGAGAAAGGCGGACAGGTATCCGGTAAGC
GGCAGGGTCGGAACAGGAGAGCGCACGAGGGAGCTTCCAGGGGGAAACGCCTGGTATCTTTATAGTCCTG
TCGGGTTTCGCCACCTCTGACTTGAGCGTCGATTTTTGTGATGCTCGTCAGGGGGGCGGAGCCTATGGAA
AAACGCCAGCAACGCGGCCTTTTTACGGTTCCTGGCCTTTTGCTGGCCTTTTGCTCACATGTTCTTTCCT
GCGTTATCCCCTGATTCTGTGGATAACCGTATTACCGCCTTTGAGTGAGCTGATACCGCTCGCCGCAGCC
GAACGACCGAGCGCAGCGAGTCAGTGAGCGAGGAAGCGGAAGAGCGCCCAATACGCAAACCGCCTCTCCC
CGCGCGTTGGCCGATTCATTAATGCAGCTGGCACGACAGGTTTCCCGACTGGAAAGCGGGCAGTGAGCGC
AACGCAATTAATGTGAGTTAGCTCACTCATTAGGCACCCCAGGCTTTACACTTTATGCTTCCGGCTCGTA
TGTTGTGTGGAATTGTGAGCGGATAACAATTTCACACAGGAAACAGCTATGACCATGATTACGCCAAGCG
CGCAATTAACCCTCACTAAAGGGAACAAAAGCTGGGTACCGGGCCCCCCCTCGAATTACCCTGTTATCCC
TATCGAGCAAAATCAATCCTAATGTAAAATAGTATACGTTCATCATTATAATGCAAACACTGTAGAACTG
TTGTGTTGTGCCTTGCATTTCATTCTCAGTTTCTTATCGTCTGTCTCTTTTTACGACAGAGCTAGAAAAA
ACTAGCCTTCATTTGCCATCGCCGTATGCAAATCCACTCCAGAACTCAACAGGTTTGTTCTGCGGCGGGT
GTAAGTGTGAACACCGGCATGTAAGTGCGCTTGAGCAGGAGAATAAAGCGCTCAGAGACACCGGAGGAAT
CCTTTATTTTGCGTTGCGCCTCAGGGGATTCGCTGAGCCTTCTCTTCATGGCCCTGCTCTTCAGACACAG
GTGCTCCGCTGTTTGTGTTTTTCACTGTTCTTCAG
